>Addgene plasmid #44134 | pWB-TRAF2 S11A | addgene partial sequence | sequence record 61436 | pBABE-5
ATTCGCCACCATGGACTACAAAGACGATGACGACAAGCAATTGACAAGTTTGTACAAAAAAGTTGGCATG
GCTGCAGCTAGCGTGACCCCCCCTGGCGCCCTGGAGTTGCTACAGCCCGGCTTCTCCAAGACCCTCCTGG
GGACCAAGCTGGAAGCCAAGTACCTGTGCTCCGCCTGCAGAAACGTCCTCCGCAGGCCCTTCCAGGCGCA
GTGTGGCCACCGGTACTGCTCCTTCTGCCTGGCCAGCATCCTCAGCTCTGGGCCTCAGAACTGTGCTGCC
TGTGTTCACGAGGGCATATATGAAGAAGGCATTTCTATTTTAGAAAGCAGTTCGGCCTTCCCAGATAATG
CTGCCCGCAGGGAGGTGGAGAGCCTGCCGGCCGTCTGTCCCAGTGATGGATGCACCTGGAAGGGGACCCT
GAAAGAATACGAGAGCTGCCACGAAGGCCGCTGCCCGCTCATGCTGACCGAATGTCCCGCGTGCAAAGGC
CTGGTCCGCCTTGGTGAAAAGGAGCGCCACCTGGAGCACGAGTGCCCGGAGAGAAGCCTGAGCTGCCGGC
ATTGCCGGGCACCCTGCTGCGGAGCAGACGTGAAGGCGCACCACGAGGTCTGCCCCAAGTTCCCCTTAAC
TTGTGACGGCTGCGGCAAGAAGAAGATCCCCCGGGAGAAGTTTCAGGACCACGTCAAGACTTGTGGCAAG
TGTCGAGTCCCTTGCAGATTCCACGCCATCGGCTGCCTCGAGACGGTAGAGGGTGAGAAACAGCAGGAGC
ACGAGGTGCAGTGGCTGCGGGAGCACCTGGCCATGCTACTGAGCTCG
