[The description below was written by a language model from this plasmid's Addgene catalogue record.]
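Description:
pWB-TRAF2 S11A is a retroviral expression plasmid built on the pWZL-Blasticidin backbone, designed to deliver a mutant form of human TRAF2 (TNF receptor-associated factor 2) into mammalian cells. In bacteria it is maintained as a high-copy plasmid under ampicillin selection. After packaging into retroviral particles and transduction, target cells that have stably integrated the provirus can be selected with blasticidin. No feature table accompanies the record, so the promoter driving the insert, the arrangement of the blasticidin cassette relative to the insert, and the replication origin are not explicitly stated. In retroviral vectors of this general type, expression is commonly driven from the viral long terminal repeat, with a packaging signal allowing the transcript to be encapsidated, but the record itself does not confirm these details.

The insert encodes human TRAF2 carrying a serine-to-alanine substitution at residue 11, with a Flag epitope fused to the N terminus for detection or immunoprecipitation using anti-Flag antibodies. Replacing serine with alanine removes the hydroxyl group needed for phosphorylation, so S11A serves as a non-phosphorylatable version of the protein at that position. The associated publication concerns phosphorylation of TRAF2 by IkappaB kinase epsilon and its role in mammary epithelial cell transformation. This suggests that the construct is intended for stable expression of the phospho-deficient mutant, most likely for comparison with wild-type TRAF2, to test whether modification of Ser11 is required for downstream signalling and transformation phenotypes.
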