Addgene plasmid #44134: pWB-TRAF2 S11A
Depositing lab: William Hahn. Depositing organization: Dana-Farber Cancer Institute. Publication: IkappaB kinase epsilon phosphorylates TRAF2 to promote mammary epithelial cell transformation. Shen RR, Zhou AY, Kim E, Lim E, Habelhah H, Hahn WC. Mol Cell Biol. 2012 Dec;32(23):4756-68. doi: 10.1128/MCB.00468-12. Epub 2012 Sep 24. PubMed 23007157.
Backbone
  Vector backbone: pWZL-Blasticidin
  Vector type: Retroviral
  Selectable markers: Blasticidin
Growth in bacteria
  Bacterial resistance: Ampicillin, 100 μg/mL
  Growth temperature: 37°C
  Growth strain: Stbl3
  Copy number: High Copy
Gene/Insert
  Gene/Insert name: TRAF2 S11A (alt names: TRAF2; TNF receptor-associated factor 2)
  Species: H. sapiens (human)
  Mutation: Serine 11 to Alanine
  GenBank ID: NM_021138.3 NP_066961.2
  Entrez Gene: TRAF2 (a.k.a. MGC:45012, RNF117, TRAP, TRAP3)
  Tag / fusion protein: Flag (N terminal on insert)
Terms and licenses: Academic/Nonprofit Terms; Industry Terms: Not Available to Industry
How to cite: pWB-TRAF2 S11A was a gift from William Hahn (Addgene plasmid # 44134 ; http://n2t.net/addgene:44134 ; RRID:Addgene_44134)
